Addgene plasmid #17428: pEF-ENTR B (708-1)
Purpose: (Empty Backbone) Gateway entry vector with EF1-a promoter, V5-His C-term, frame B
Depositing lab: Eric Campeau & Paul Kaufman. Depositing organization: University of Massachusetts, Worcester. Publication: A versatile viral system for expression and depletion of proteins in mammalian cells. Campeau E, Ruhl VE, Rodier F, Smith CL, Rahmberg BL, Fuss JO, Campisi J, Yaswen P, Cooper PK, Kaufman PD.. PLoS One. 2009 Aug 6;4(8):e6529. 10.1371/journal.pone.0006529 PubMed 19657394.
Backbone
  Vector backbone: pENTR1A
  Backbone manufacturer: Invitrogen
  Backbone size (bp): 3802
  Vector type: Mammalian Expression ; Entry vector
Growth in bacteria
  Bacterial resistance: Kanamycin, 50 μg/mL
  Growth temperature: 37°C
  Growth strain: DH5alpha
  Growth instructions: TOP10F', 37oC
  Copy number: High Copy
Gene/Insert
  Gene/Insert name: None
  Cloning method: Restriction Enzyme
  Sequencing primers: 5′ ENTRforw; 3′ ENTRrev
Terms and licenses: Academic/Nonprofit Terms; Industry Terms: Not Available to Industry
How to cite: pEF-ENTR B (708-1) was a gift from Eric Campeau & Paul Kaufman (Addgene plasmid # 17428 ; http://n2t.net/addgene:17428 ; RRID:Addgene_17428)
