[The description below was written by a language model from this plasmid's Addgene catalogue record and pLannotate feature annotations shown in this document.]
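Description:
pEF-ENTR B (708-1) is an empty Gateway entry vector built on the Invitrogen pENTR1A backbone and intended as a shuttle for assembling mammalian expression cassettes. It is maintained in E. coli as a high-copy plasmid through a ColE1/pUC-type origin and is selected with kanamycin via an aminoglycoside phosphotransferase (KanR) gene. The rrnB T1 and T2 terminators lie upstream of the recombination cassette, where they help insulate it from read-through transcription originating in the backbone. The annotated sequence is about 3.8 kb, in line with the listed backbone size.

The functional unit lies between the attL1 and attL2 sites. It contains the strong constitutive human EF-1α promoter, followed by a T7 promoter, a cloning region, and a C-terminal V5 epitope tag. The catalogue describes the tag as V5-His, although only the V5 portion was called in the feature table. No gene is present. An open reading frame without a stop codon is inserted by restriction cloning between the promoter and the tag, and the "B" designation indicates one of several reading-frame variants that allow an in-frame fusion to V5-His. Because the promoter sits inside the att sites, an LR Clonase reaction moves the whole promoter–gene–tag cassette into a destination vector. This suits promoterless destination backbones such as those in the viral expression system described in the associated publication.

The short hits annotated as fragments of a CMV enhancer, SV40 small t antigen and RSF origin are very small. They are probably residual or incidental sequence matches rather than functional elements.
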