Features (pLannotate 1.2.2; 12 found; start..end, strand, type, name):
      1..46      +  rep_origin     RSF ori (fragment): Plasmids containing the RSF 1030 origin of replication can be propagated in E. coli cells that contain additional plasmids with compatible origins.
    106..149     -  terminator     rrnB T1 terminator: Escherichia coli rrnB; transcription terminator T1 from the E. coli rrnB gene
    281..308     +  terminator     rrnB T2 terminator: transcription terminator T2 from the E. coli rrnB gene
    358..457     +  protein_bind   attL1: mutant version of attL; recombination site for the Gateway® LR reaction LR Clonase™
    472..490     +  enhancer       CMV enhancer (fragment): human cytomegalovirus immediate early enhancer
    515..581     +  CDS            small t antigen (fragment): SV40 (simian virus 40) small t antigen
    588..1766    +  promoter       EF-1α promoter: strong constitutive promoter for human elongation factor EF-1α
   1783..1801    +  promoter       T7 promoter: promoter for bacteriophage T7 RNA polymerase
   1924..1965    +  CDS            V5 tag: epitope tag from simian virus 5
   2006..2105    -  protein_bind   attL2: mutant version of attL; recombination site for the Gateway® LR reaction LR Clonase™
   2228..3037    +  CDS            KanR: aminoglycoside phosphotransferase; aph(3')-Ia; confers resistance to kanamycin in bacteria or G418 (Geneticin®) in eukaryotes
   3127..3715    +  rep_origin     ori: high-copy-number ColE1/pMB1/pBR322/pUC origin of replication
>Addgene plasmid #17428 | pEF-ENTR B (708-1) | depositor full sequence | sequence record 8603 | Author sequence
CTTTCCTGCGTTATCCCCTGATTCTGTGGATAACCGTATTACCGCTAGCATGGATCTCGGGGACGTCTAA
CTACTAAGCGAGAGTAGGGAACTGCCAGGCATCAAATAAAACGAAAGGCTCAGTCGGAAGACTGGGCCTT
TCGTTTTATCTGTTGTTTGTCGGTGAACGCTCTCCTGAGTAGGACAAATCCGCCGGGAGCGGATTTGAAC
GTTGTGAAGCAACGGCCCGGAGGGTGGCGGGCAGGACGCCCGCCATAAACTGCCAGGCATCAAACTAAGC
AGAAGGCCATCCTGACGGATGGCCTTTTTGCGTTTCTACAAACTCTTCCTGTTAGTTAGTTACTTAAGCT
CGGGCCCCAAATAATGATTTTATTTTGACTGATAGTGACCTGTTCGTTGCAACAAATTGATAAGCAATGC
TTTTTTATAATGCCAACTTTGTACAAAAAAGCAGGCTCCACCATGGGAACCGACATTGATTATTGACTAG
GCTTTTGCAAAAAGCTTTGCAAAGATGGATAAAGTTTTAAACAGAGAGGAATCTTTGCAGCTAATGGACC
TTCTAGGTCTTGAAAGGAGTGGGAATTGGCTCCGGTGCCCGTCAGTGGGCAGAGCGCACATCGCCCACAG
TCCCCGAGAAGTTGGGGGGAGGGGTCGGCAATTGAACCGGTGCCTAGAGAAGGTGGCGCGGGGTAAACTG
GGAAAGTGATGTCGTGTACTGGCTCCGCCTTTTTCCCGAGGGTGGGGGAGAACCGTATATAAGTGCAGTA
GTCGCCGTGAACGTTCTTTTTCGCAACGGGTTTGCCGCCAGAACACAGGTAAGTGCCGTGTGTGGTTCCC
GCGGGCCTGGCCTCTTTACGGGTTATGGCCCTTGCGTGCCTTGAATTACTTCCACCTGGCTGCAGTACGT
GATTCTTGATCCCGAGCTTCGGGTTGGAAGTGGGTGGGAGAGTTCGAGGCCTTGCGCTTAAGGAGCCCCT
TCGCCTCGTGCTTGAGTTGAGGCCTGGCCTGGGCGCTGGGGCCGCCGCGTGCGAATCTGGTGGCACCTTC
GCGCCTGTCTCGCTGCTTTCGATAAGTCTCTAGCCATTTAAAATTTTTGATGACCTGCTGCGACGCTTTT
TTTCTGGCAAGATAGTCTTGTAAATGCGGGCCAAGATCTGCACACTGGTATTTCGGTTTTTGGGGCCGCG
GGCGGCGACGGGGCCCGTGCGTCCCAGCGCACATGTTCGGCGAGGCGGGGCCTGCGAGCGCGGCCACCGA
GAATCGGACGGGGGTAGTCTCAAGCTGGCCGGCCTGCTCTGGTGCCTGGCCTCGCGCCGCCGTGTATCGC
CCCGCCCTGGGCGGCAAGGCTGGCCCGGTCGGCACCAGTTGCGTGAGCGGAAAGATGGCCGCTTCCCGGC
CCTGCTGCAGGGAGCTCAAAATGGAGGACGCGGCGCTCGGGAGAGCGGGCGGGTGAGTCACCCACACAAA
GGAAAAGGGCCTTTCCGTCCTCAGCCGTCGCTTCATGTGACTCCACGGAGTACCGGGCGCCGTCCAGGCA
CCTCGATTAGTTCTCGAGCTTTTGGAGTACGTCGTCTTTAGGTTGGGGGGAGGGGTTTTATGCGATGGAG
TTTCCCCACACTGAGTGGGTGGAGACTGAAGTTAGGCCAGCTTGGCACTTGATGTAATTCTCCTTGGAAT
TTGCCCTTTTTGAGTTTGGATCTTGGTTCATTCTCAAGCCTCAGACAGTGGTTCAAAGTTTTTTTCTTCC
ATTTCAGGTGTCGTGAGGAATTAGCTTGGTACTAATACGACTCACTATAGGGAGACCCAAGCTGGCTAGG
TAAGCTTGGTACCGAGCTCGGATCCACTAGTCCAGTGTGGTGGAATTCTGCAGATATCCAGCACAGTGGC
GGCCGCTCGAGTCTAGAGGGCCCGCGGTTCGAAGGTAAGCCTATCCCTAACCCTCTCCTCGGTCTCGATT
CTACGCGTACCGGTCATCATCACCATCACCATTGAGTTTATCTAGACCCAGCTTTCTTGTACAAAGTTGG
CATTATAAGAAAGCATTGCTTATCAATTTGTTGCAACGAACAGGTCACTATCAGTCAAAATAAAATCATT
ATTTGCCATCCAGCTGCAGCTCTGGCCCGTGTCTCAAAATCTCTGATGTTACATTGCACAAGATAAAAAT
ATATCATCATGAACAATAAAACTGTCTGCTTACATAAACAGTAATACAAGGGGTGTTATGAGCCATATTC
AACGGGAAACGTCGAGGCCGCGATTAAATTCCAACATGGATGCTGATTTATATGGGTATAAATGGGCTCG
CGATAATGTCGGGCAATCAGGTGCGACAATCTATCGCTTGTATGGGAAGCCCGATGCGCCAGAGTTGTTT
CTGAAACATGGCAAAGGTAGCGTTGCCAATGATGTTACAGATGAGATGGTCAGACTAAACTGGCTGACGG
AATTTATGCCTCTTCCGACCATCAAGCATTTTATCCGTACTCCTGGTGATGCATGGTTACTCACCACTGC
GATCCCCGGAAAAACAGCATTCCAGGTATTAGAAGAATATCCTGATTCAGGTGAAAATATTGTTGATGCG
CTGGCAGTGTTCCTGCGCCGGTTGCATTCGATTCCTGTTTGTAATTGTCCTTTTAACAGCGATCGCGTAT
TTCGTCTCGCTCAGGCGCAATCACGAATGAATAACGGTTTGGTTGATGCGAGTGATTTTGATGACGAGCG
TAATGGCTGGCCTGTTGAACAAGTCTGGAAAGAAATGCATAAACTTTTGCCATTCTCACCGGATTCAGTC
GTCACTCATGGTGATTTCTCACTTGATAACCTTATTTTTGACGAGGGGAAATTAATAGGTTGTATTGATG
TTGGACGAGTCGGAATCGCAGACCGATACCAGGATCTTGCCATCCTATGGAACTGCCTCGGTGAGTTTTC
TCCTTCATTACAGAAACGGCTTTTTCAAAAATATGGTATTGATAATCCTGATATGAATAAATTGCAGTTT
CATTTGATGCTCGATGAGTTTTTCTAATCAGAATTGGTTAATTGGTTGTAACATTATTCAGATTGGGCCC
CGTTCCACTGAGCGTCAGACCCCGTAGAAAAGATCAAAGGATCTTCTTGAGATCCTTTTTTTCTGCGCGT
AATCTGCTGCTTGCAAACAAAAAAACCACCGCTACCAGCGGTGGTTTGTTTGCCGGATCAAGAGCTACCA
ACTCTTTTTCCGAAGGTAACTGGCTTCAGCAGAGCGCAGATACCAAATACTGTTCTTCTAGTGTAGCCGT
AGTTAGGCCACCACTTCAAGAACTCTGTAGCACCGCCTACATACCTCGCTCTGCTAATCCTGTTACCAGT
GGCTGCTGCCAGTGGCGATAAGTCGTGTCTTACCGGGTTGGACTCAAGACGATAGTTACCGGATAAGGCG
CAGCGGTCGGGCTGAACGGGGGGTTCGTGCACACAGCCCAGCTTGGAGCGAACGACCTACACCGAACTGA
GATACCTACAGCGTGAGCTATGAGAAAGCGCCACGCTTCCCGAAGGGAGAAAGGCGGACAGGTATCCGGT
AAGCGGCAGGGTCGGAACAGGAGAGCGCACGAGGGAGCTTCCAGGGGGAAACGCCTGGTATCTTTATAGT
CCTGTCGGGTTTCGCCACCTCTGACTTGAGCGTCGATTTTTGTGATGCTCGTCAGGGGGGCGGAGCCTAT
GGAAAAACGCCAGCAACGCGGCCTTTTTACGGTTCCTGGCCTTTTGCTGGCCTTTTGCTCACATGT
