>Addgene plasmid #17428 | pEF-ENTR B (708-1) | addgene partial sequence | sequence record 25909 | 17428 with EF1a-Fwd
TAGCTTGGTACTAATACGACTCACTATAGGGAGACCCAAGCTGGCTAGGTAAGCTTGGTACCGAGCTCGG
ATCCACTAGTCCAGTGTGGTGGAATTCTGCAGATATCCAGCACAGTGGCGGCCGCTCGAGTCTAGAGGGC
CCGCGGTTCGAAGGTAAGCCTATCCCTAACCCTCTCCTCGGTCTCGATTCTACGCGTACCGGTCATCATC
ACCATCACCATTGAGTTTATCTAGACCCAGCTTTCTTGTACAAAGTTGGCATTATAAGAAAGCATTGCTT
ATCAATTTGTTGCAACGAACAGGTCACTATCAGTCAAAATAAAATCATTATTTGCCATCCAGCTGCAGCT
CTGGCCCGTGTCTCAAAATCTCTGATGTTACATTGCACAAGATAAAAATATATCATCATGAACAATAAAA
CTGTCTGCTTACATAAACAGTAATACAAGGGGTGTTATGAGCCATATTCAACGGGAAACGTCGAGGCCGC
GATTAAATTCCAACATGGATGCTGATTTATATGGGTATAAATGGGCTCGCGATAATGTCGGGCAATCAGG
TGCGACAATCTATCGCTTGTATGGGAAGCCCGATGCGCCAGAGTTGTTTCTGAAACATGGC
